Addgene plasmid #191449: Epac-SH225
Purpose: expression of cAMP sensor in yeast
Depositing lab: Kees Jalink. Depositing organization: Netherlands Cancer Institute.
Backbone
  Vector backbone: pcDNA3
  Vector type: Yeast Expression
Growth in bacteria
  Bacterial resistance: Ampicillin, 100 μg/mL
  Growth temperature: 37°C
  Growth strain: DH5alpha
  Copy number: Unknown
Gene/Insert
  Gene/Insert name: mT2Del-EPACdDEPCD-tdTomato
  Species: H. sapiens (human)
  Insert size (bp): 4335
  Cloning method: Unknown
  Sequencing primers: 5′ Unknown
Terms and licenses: Academic/Nonprofit Terms; Industry Terms: Not Available to Industry
Depositor comments: tdTomato might have maturation problems in certain type of cells. Only measure cells with fully maturated tdTomato.
How to cite: Epac-SH225 was a gift from Kees Jalink (Addgene plasmid # 191449 ; http://n2t.net/addgene:191449 ; RRID:Addgene_191449)
