[The description below was written by a language model from this plasmid's Addgene catalogue record and pLannotate feature annotations shown in this document.]
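Description:
Epac-SH225 is a yeast expression plasmid of about 11.3 kb carrying a genetically encoded FRET sensor for cAMP. The catalogue lists the backbone as pcDNA3, but the annotated sequence (the depositor and repository sequencing records are the same length and show the same features in opposite orientation) has none of the hallmarks of that mammalian vector. Instead it looks like an E. coli–yeast episomal shuttle vector. It has a high-copy ColE1/pUC-type origin and an ampicillin resistance gene for propagation and selection in bacteria, an f1 origin, a 2μ origin for multicopy maintenance in Saccharomyces cerevisiae, and a URA3 marker for selection on uracil-free medium (counterselectable with 5-FOA).

The insert, mT2Del-EPACdDEPCD-tdTomato (4335 bp), is a single open reading frame. It consists of an N-terminal cyan fluorescent protein (mTurquoise2 variant by name, matched by the annotation software to a related Aequorea cyan protein), a fragment of human EPAC1 (RAPGEF3), and a C-terminal tdTomato. By the construct name, the EPAC portion lacks the DEP domain and is catalytically dead. cAMP binding to the EPAC moiety changes its conformation and thereby the energy transfer between the cyan donor and the tdTomato acceptor, giving an optical readout of cAMP levels. The cassette is flanked by attB1 and attB2 sites, which suggests it was introduced by Gateway recombination, and it is followed by the ADH1 terminator. No promoter is annotated upstream of the insert. Only small predicted yeast ORF fragments are detected there, so the record does not state which yeast promoter drives expression.

The plasmid is intended for monitoring cAMP in living yeast cells. The depositor cautions that tdTomato may mature poorly in some cell types and that only cells with fully matured acceptor should be measured.
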