Features (pLannotate 1.2.2; 25 found; start..end, strand, type, name):
      3..257     -  CDS            BRP1 (fragment): BRP1_YEAST - Protein predicted: Swiss-Prot protein existence level 4. From Saccharomyces cerevisiae (strain ATCC 204508 / S288c) (Baker's yeast).
    480..563     +  CDS            YG007_YEAST: Protein predicted: Swiss-Prot protein existence level 4. From Saccharomyces cerevisiae (strain ATCC 204508 / S288c) (Baker's yeast).
    800..824     +  protein_bind   attB1: mutant version of attB; recombination site for the Gateway® BP reaction BP Clonase™
    841..1554    +  CDS            W1C: W1C is a basic (constitutively fluorescent) cyan fluorescent protein published in 1998, derived from Aequorea victoria.
   1525..3726    +  CDS            RAPGEF3 (fragment): RPGF3_HUMAN - Also known as CGEF1, EPAC, EPAC1. Experimental evidence at protein level: Swiss-Prot protein existence level 1. Guanine nucleotide exchange factor (GEF) for RAP1A and RAP2A small GTPases that is activated by binding cAMP. Through simultaneous binding of PDE3B to RAPGEF3 and PIK3R6 is assembled in a signaling complex in which it activates the PI3K gamma complex and which is involved in angiogenesis. Plays a role in the modulation of the cAMP- induced dynamic control of endothelial barrier function through a pathway that is independent on Rho-mediated signaling. Required for the ac
   3739..5166    +  CDS            tdTomato: tdTomato is a basic (constitutively fluorescent) orange fluorescent protein published in 2004, derived from Discosoma sp.. It is reported to be a somewhat slowly-maturing tandem dimer with low acid sensitivity.
   5178..5202    -  protein_bind   attB2: mutant version of attB; recombination site for the Gateway® BP reaction BP Clonase™
   5230..5256    +  misc_feature   MCS (fragment): pBluescript multiple cloning site
   5265..5283    -  promoter       T7 promoter: promoter for bacteriophage T7 RNA polymerase
   5284..5427    +  CDS            ADH1 (fragment): ADH1_YEAST - Also known as ADC1. Experimental evidence at protein level: Swiss-Prot protein existence level 1. This isozyme preferentially catalyzes the conversion of primary unbranched alcohols to their corresponding aldehydes. Also shows activity toward secondary alcohols. From Saccharomyces cerevisiae (strain ATCC 204508 / S288c) (Baker's yeast).
   5431..5618    +  terminator     ADH1 terminator: S. cerevisiae ADH1; transcription terminator for the S. cerevisiae alcohol dehydrogenase 1 (ADH1) gene
   5626..5783    +  CDS            lacZα (fragment): LacZα fragment of β-galactosidase; lacZ fragment
   5789..5840    -  misc_feature   bom (fragment): basis of mobility region from pBR322
   5845..5928    +  CDS            RAF1 (fragment): RAF_YEAST - Experimental evidence at transcript level: Swiss-Prot protein existence level 2. Antagonizes transcriptional repression of recombinase FLP by REP1-REP2. May play a role in plasmid partitioning. From Saccharomyces cerevisiae (strain ATCC 204508 / S288c) (Baker's yeast).
   6082..7428    -  rep_origin     2μ ori: yeast 2μ plasmid origin of replication
   7539..8342    -  CDS            URA3: orotidine-5'-phosphate decarboxylase, required for uracil biosynthesis; S. cerevisiae URA3; yeast auxotrophic marker, counterselectable with 5-fluoroorotic acid (5-FOA)
   8343..8558    -  promoter       URA3 promoter: S. cerevisiae URA3
   8669..8773    +  promoter       AmpR promoter: bla
   8774..9634    +  CDS            AmpR: β-lactamase; bla; confers resistance to ampicillin, carbenicillin, and related antibiotics
   9805..10393   +  rep_origin     ori: high-copy-number ColE1/pMB1/pBR322/pUC origin of replication
  10576..10668   +  CDS            lacI (fragment): lac repressor; lacI; The lac repressor binds to the lac operator to inhibit transcription in E. coli. This inhibition can be relieved by adding lactose or isopropyl-β-D-thiogalactopyranoside (IPTG).
  10681..10702   +  protein_bind   CAP binding site: CAP binding activates transcription in the presence of cAMP. E. coli catabolite activator protein
  10717..10747   +  promoter       lac promoter: promoter for the E. coli lac operon
  10751..10773   +  protein_bind   lac operator (fragment): The lac repressor binds to the lac operator to inhibit transcription in E. coli. This inhibition can be relieved by adding lactose or isopropyl-β-D-thiogalactopyranoside (IPTG). lac repressor encoded by lacI
  10852..11280   -  rep_origin     f1 ori (sequence partly withheld): f1 bacteriophage origin of replication; arrow indicates direction of (+) strand synthesis
>Addgene plasmid #191449 | Epac-SH225 | depositor full sequence | sequence record 371064 | Epac-SH225 sequence 11288 bps
CAAGCTTCCTGAAACGGAGAAACATAAACAGGCATTGCTGGGATCACCCATACATCACTCTGTTTTGCCT
GACCTTTTCCGGTAATTTGAAAACAAACCCGGTCTCGAAGCGGAGATCCGGCGATAATTACCGCAGAAAT
AAACCCATACACGAGACGTAGAACCAGCCGCACATGGCCGGAGAAACTCCTGCGAGAATTTCGTAAACTC
GCGCGCATTGCATCTGTATTTCCTAATGCGGCACTTCCAGGCCTCGATCGAGACCGTTTATCCATTGCTT
TTTTGTTGTCTTTTTCCCTCGTTCACAGAAAGTCTGAAGAAGCTATAGTAGAACTATGAGCTTTTTTTGT
TTCTGTTTTCCTTTTTTTTTTTTTTACCTCTGTGGAAATTGTTACTCTCACACTCTTTAGTTCGTTTGTT
TGTTTTGTTTATTCCAATTATGACCGGTGACGAAACGTGGTCGATGGTGGGTACCGCTTATGCTCCCCTC
CATTAGTTTCGATTATATAAAAAGGCCAAATATTGTATTATTTTCAAATGTCCTATCATTATCGTCTAAC
ATCTAATTTCTCTTAAATTTTTTCTCTTTCTTTCCTATAACACCAATAGTGAAAATCTTTTTTTCTTCTA
TATCTACAAAAACTTTTTTTTTCTATCAACCTCGTTGATAAATTTTTTCTTTAACAATCGTTAATAATTA
ATTAATTGGAAAATAACCATTTTTTCTCTCTTTTATACACACATTCAAAAGAAAGAAAAAAAATATACCC
CAGCCTCGACTAGTGAATTCGCGGCCATCACAAGTTTGTACAAAAAAGCAGGCTGCTAGCCGCAATGGTG
AGCAAGGGCGAGGAGCTGTTCACCGGGGTGGTGCCCATCCTGGTCGAGCTGGACGGCGACGTAAACGGCC
ACAAGTTCAGCGTGTCCGGCGAGGGCGAGGGCGATGCCACCTACGGCAAGCTGACCCTGAAGTTCATCTG
CACCACCGGCAAGCTGCCCGTGCCCTGGCCCACCCTCGTGACCACCCTGTCCTGGGGCGTGCAGTGCTTC
GCCCGCTACCCCGACCACATGAAGCAGCACGACTTCTTCAAGTCCGCCATGCCCGAAGGCTACGTCCAGG
AGCGCACCATCTTCTTCAAGGACGACGGCAACTACAAGACCCGCGCCGAGGTGAAGTTCGAGGGCGACAC
CCTGGTGAACCGCATCGAGCTGAAGGGCATCGACTTCAAGGAGGACGGCAACATCCTGGGGCACAAGCTG
GAGTACAACTACTTTAGCGACAACGTCTATATCACCGCCGACAAGCAGAAGAACGGCATCAAGGCCAACT
TCAAGATCCGCCACAACATCGAGGACGGCGGCGTGCAGCTCGCCGACCACTACCAGCAGAACACCCCCAT
CGGCGACGGCCCCGTGCTGCTGCCCGACAACCACTACCTGAGCACCCAGTCCAAGCTGAGCAAAGACCCC
AACGAGAAGCGCGATCACATGGTCCTGCTGGAGTTCGTGACCGCCGCCCGATATCAGCCCGTGGGAACTC
ATGAGATGGAGGAGGAGTTGGCCGAAGCTGTGGCCCTGCTCTCCCAGCGGGGGCCTGACGCCCTGCTCAC
TGTGGCACTTCGAAAGCCCCCAGGTCAGCGCACGGATGAAGAGCTGGACCTCATCTTTGAGGAGCTGCTG
CACATCAAGGCTGTGGCCCACCTCTCCAACTCGGTGAAGCGAGAATTAGCGGCTGTTCTGCTCTTTGAAC
CACACAGCAAGGCAGGGACCGTGTTGTTCAGCCAGGGGGACAAGGGCACTTCGTGGTACATTATCTGGAA
GGGATCTGTCAACGTGGTGACCCATGGCAAGGGGCTGGTGACCACCCTGCATGAGGGAGATGATTTTGGA
CAGCTGGCTCTGGTGAATGATGCACCCCGGGCAGCCACCATCATCCTGCGAGAAGACAACTGTCATTTCC
TGCGTGTGGACAAGCAGGACTTCAACCGTATCATCAAGGATGTGGAGGCAAAGACCATGCGGCTGGAAGA
ACATGGCAAAGTGGTGCTGGTGCTGGAGAGAGCCTCTCAGGGCGCCGGCCCTTCCCGACCCCCAACCCCA
GGCAGGAACCGGTATACAGTGATGTCTGGCACCCCAGAGAAGATCCTAGAGCTTCTGTTGGAGGCCATGG
GACCAGATTCCAGTGCTCATGACCCAACAGAGACATTCCTCAGCGACTTCCTCCTGACCCACAGGGTCTT
CATGCCCAGCGCCCAACTCTGCGCTGCCCTTCTGCACCACTTCCATGTGGAGCCTGCGGGTGGCAGCGAG
CAGGAGCGCAGCACCTACGTCTGCAACAAGAGGCAGCAGATCTTGCGGCTGGTCAGCCAGTGGGTGGCCC
TGTATGGCTCCATGCTCCACACTGACCCTGTGGCCACCAGCTTCCTCCAGAAACTCTCAGACCTGGTGGG
CAGGGACACCCGACTCAGCAACCTGCTGAGGGAGCAGTGGCCAGAGAGGCGGCGATGCCACAGGTTGGAG
AATGGCTGTGGGAATGCATCTCCTCAGATGAAGGCCCGGAACTTGCCTGTTTGGCTCCCCAACCAGGACG
AGCCCCTTCCTGGCAGCAGCTGTGCCATCCAAGTTGGGGATAAAGTCCCCTATGACATCTGCCGGCCAGA
CCACTCAGTGTTGACCCTGCAGCTGCCTGTGACAGCCTCCGTGAGAGAGGTGATGGCAGCGTTGGCCCAG
GAGGATGGCTGGACCAAGGGGCAGGTGCTGGTGAAGGTCAATTCTGCAGGTGATGCCATTGGCCTGCAGC
CAGATGCCCGTGGTGTGGCCACATCTCTGGGGCTCAATGAGCGTCTCTTTGTTGTCAACCCACAGGAAGC
GCATGAGCTGATCCCACACCCTGACCAGCTGGGGCCCACTGTGGGCTCTGCTGAGGGGCTGGACCTGGTG
AGTGCCAAGGACCTGGCAGGCCAGCTGACGGACCACGACTGGAGCCTCTTCAACAGTATCCACCAGGTGG
AGCTGATCCACTATGTGCTGGGCCCCCAGCATCTGCGGGATGTCACCACCGCCAACCTGGAGCGCTTCAT
GCGCCGCTTCAATGAGCTGCAGTACTGGGTGGCCACCGAGCTGTGTCTCTGCCCCGTGCCCGGCCCCCGG
GCCCAGCTGCTCAGGAAGTTCATTAAGCTGGCGGCCCACCTCAAGGAGCAGAAGAATCTCAATTCCTTCT
TTGCCGTCATGTTTGGCCTCAGCAACTCGGCCATCAGCCGCCTAGCCCACACCTGGGAGCGGCTGCCCCA
CAAAGTCCGGAAGCTGTACTCCGCCCTCGAGAGGCTGCTGGATCCCTCATGGAACCACCGGGTATACCGA
CTGGCCCTCGCCAAGCTCTCCCCTCCTGTCATCCCCTTCATGCCCCTTCTTCTCAAAGACATGGCCGCCA
TTCATGAGGGAAACCACACACTAGTGGAGAATCTCATCAACTTTGAGAAGATGAGAATGATGGCCAGAGC
CGCGCGGATGCTGCACCACTGCCGAAGCCACAACCCTGTGCCTCTCTCACCACTCAGAAGCCGAGTTTCC
CACCTCCACGAGGACAGCCAGGTGGCGAGGATTTCCACATGCTCGGAGCAGTCCCTGAGCACCCGGAGTC
CAGCCAGCACCTGGGCTTATGTCCAGCAGCTGAAGGTCATTGACAACCAGCGGGAACTCTCCCGCCTCTC
CCGAGAGCTGGAGCCAGCAAGCGAGCTCATGGTGAGCAAGGGCGAGGAGGTCATCAAAGAGTTCATGCGC
TTCAAGGTGCGCATGGAGGGCTCCATGAACGGCCACGAGTTCGAGATCGAGGGCGAGGGCGAGGGCCGCC
CCTACGAGGGCACCCAGACCGCCAAGCTGAAGGTGACCAAGGGCGGCCCCCTGCCCTTCGCCTGGGACAT
CCTGTCCCCCCAGTTCATGTACGGCTCCAAGGCGTACGTGAAGCACCCCGCCGACATCCCCGATTACAAG
AAGCTGTCCTTCCCCGAGGGCTTCAAGTGGGAGCGCGTGATGAACTTCGAGGACGGCGGTCTGGTGACCG
TGACCCAGGACTCCTCCCTGCAGGACGGCACGCTGATCTACAAGGTGAAGATGCGCGGCACCAACTTCCC
CCCCGACGGCCCCGTAATGCAGAAGAAGACCATGGGCTGGGAGGCCTCCACCGAGCGCCTGTACCCCCGC
GACGGCGTGCTGAAGGGCGAGATCCACCAGGCCCTGAAGCTGAAGGACGGCGGCCACTACCTGGTGGAGT
TCAAGACCATCTACATGGCCAAGAAGCCCGTGCAACTGCCCGGCTACTACTACGTGGACACCAAGCTGGA
CATCACCTCCCACAACGAGGACTACACCATCGTGGAACAGTACGAGCGCTCCGAGGGCCGCCACCACCTG
TTCCTGGGGCATGGCACCGGCAGCACCGGCAGCGGCAGCTCCGGCACCGCCTCCTCCGAGGACAACAACA
TGGCCGTCATCAAAGAGTTCATGCGCTTCAAGGTGCGCATGGAGGGCTCCATGAACGGCCACGAGTTCGA
GATCGAGGGCGAGGGCGAGGGCCGCCCCTACGAGGGCACCCAGACCGCCAAGCTGAAGGTGACCAAGGGC
GGCCCCCTGCCCTTCGCCTGGGACATCCTGTCCCCCCAGTTCATGTACGGCTCCAAGGCGTACGTGAAGC
ACCCCGCCGACATCCCCGATTACAAGAAGCTGTCCTTCCCCGAGGGCTTCAAGTGGGAGCGCGTGATGAA
CTTCGAGGACGGCGGTCTGGTGACCGTGACCCAGGACTCCTCCCTGCAGGACGGCACGCTGATCTACAAG
GTGAAGATGCGCGGCACCAACTTCCCCCCCGACGGCCCCGTAATGCAGAAGAAGACCATGGGCTGGGAGG
CCTCCACCGAGCGCCTGTACCCCCGCGACGGCGTGCTGAAGGGCGAGATCCACCAGGCCCTGAAGCTGAA
GGACGGCGGCCACTACCTGGTGGAGTTCAAGACCATCTACATGGCCAAGAAGCCCGTGCAACTGCCCGGC
TACTACTACGTGGACACCAAGCTGGACATCACCTCCCACAACGAGGACTACACCATCGTGGAACAGTACG
AGCGCTCCGAGGGCCGCCACCACCTGTTCCTGTACGGCATGGACGAGCTGTACAAGTAAGCGGCCGCACC
CAGCTTTCTTGTACAAAGTGGTGTAGTTAATTCATGATGGCCGCTGCAGGTCGACCTCGAGGGGGGGCCC
GGTACCCAATTCGCCCTATAGTGAGTCGTATTACGCGCGGATCCAGCTTTGGACTTCTTCGCCAGAGGTT
TGGTCAAGTCTCCAATCAAGGTTGTCGGCTTGTCTACCTTGCCAGAAATTTACGAAAAGATGGAAAAGGG
TCAAATCGTTGGTAGATACGTTGTTGACACTTCTAAATAAGCGAATTTCTTATGATTTATGATTTTTATT
ATTAAATAAGTTATAAAAAAAATAAGTGTATACAAATTTTAAAGTGACTCTTAGGTTTTAAAACGANAAT
TCTTATTCTTGAGTAACTCTTTCCTGTAGGTCAGGTTGCTTTCTCAGGTATAGCATGAGGTCGCTCTTAT
TGACCACACCTCTACCGGCATGCCAATTCACTGGCCGTCGTTTTACAACGTCGTGACTGGGAAAACCCTG
GCGTTACCCAACTTAATCGCCTTGCAGCACATCCCCCTTTCGCCAGCTGGCGTAATAGCGAAGAGGCCCG
CACCGATCGCCCTTCCCAACAGTTGCGCAGCCTGAATGGCGAATGGCGCCTGATGCGGTATTTTCTCCTT
ACGCATCTGTGCGGTATTTCACACCGCATAATCGGATCGTACTTGTTACCCATCATTGAATTTTGAACAT
CCGAACCTGGGAGTTTTCCCTGAAACAGATAGTATATTTGAACCTGTATAATAATATATAGTCTAGCGCT
TTACGGAAGACAATGTATGTATTTCGGTTCCTGGAGAAACTATTGCATCTATTGCATAGGTAATCTTGCA
CGTCGCATCCCCGGTTCATTTTCTGCGTTTCCATCTTGCACTTCAATAGCATATCTTTGTTAACGAAGCA
TCTGTGCTTCATTTTGTAGAACAAAAATGCAACGCGAGAGCGCTAATTTTTCAAACAAAGAATCTGAGCT
GCATTTTTACAGAACAGAAATGCAACGCGAAAGCGCTATTTTACCAACGAAGAATCTGTGCTTCATTTTT
GTAAAACAAAAATGCAACGCGAGAGCGCTAATTTTTCAAACAAAGAATCTGAGCTGCATTTTTACAGAAC
AGAAATGCAACGCGAGAGCGCTATTTTACCAACAAAGAATCTATACTTCTTTTTTGTTCTACAAAAATGC
ATCCCGAGAGCGCTATTTTTCTAACAAAGCATCTTAGATTACTTTTTTTCTCCTTTGTGCGCTCTATAAT
GCAGTCTCTTGATAACTTTTTGCACTGTAGGTCCGTTAAGGTTAGAAGAAGGCTACTTTGGTGTCTATTT
TCTCTTCCATAAAAAAAGCCTGACTCCACTTCCCGCGTTTACTGATTACTAGCGAAGCTGCGGGTGCATT
TTTTCAAGATAAAGGCATCCCCGATTATATTCTATACCGATGTGGATTGCGCATACTTTGTGAACAGAAA
GTGATAGCGTTGATGATTCTTCATTGGTCAGAAAATTATGAACGGTTTCTTCTATTTTGTCTCTATATAC
TACGTATAGGAAATGTTTACATTTTCGTATTGTTTTCGATTCACTCTATGAATAGTTCTTACTACAATTT
TTTTGTCTAAAGAGTAATACTAGAGATAAACATAAAAAATGTAGAGGTCGAGTTTAGATGCAAGTTCAAG
GAGCGAAAGGTGGATGGGTAGGTTATATAGGGATATAGCACAGAGATATATAGCAAAGAGATACTTTTGA
GCAATGTTTGTGGAAGCGGTATTCGCAATATTTTAGTAGCTCGTTACAGTCCGGTGCGTTTTTGGTTTTT
TGAAAGTGCGTCTTCAGAGCGCTTTTGGTTTTCAAAAGCGCTCTGAAGTTCCTATACTTTCTAGCTAGAG
AATAGGAACTTCGGAATAGGAACTTCAAAGCGTTTCCGAAAACGAGCGCTTCCGAAAATGCAACGCGAGC
TGCGCACATACAGCTCACTGTTCACGTCGCACCTATATCTGCGTGTTGCCTGTATATATATATACATGAG
AAGAACGGCATAGTGCGTGTTTATGCTTAAATGCGTACTTATATGCGTCTATTTATGTAGGATGAAAGGT
AGTCTAGTACCTCCTGTGATATTATCCCATTCCATGCGGGGTATCGTATGCTTCCTTCAGCACTACCCTT
TAGCTGTTCTATATGCTGCCACTCCTCAATTGGATTAGTCTCATCCTTCAATGCTATCATTTCCTTTGAT
ATTGGATCGATCCGATGATAAGCTGTCAAACATGAGAATTGGGTAATAACTGATATAATTAAATTGAAGC
TCTAATTTGTGAGTTTAGTATACATGCATTTACTTATAATACAGTTTTTTAGTTTTGCTGGCCGCATCTT
CTCAAATATGCTTCCCAGCCTGCTTTTCTGTAACGTTCACCCTCTACCTTAGCATCCCTTCCCTTTGCAA
ATAGTCCTCTTCCAACAATAATAATGTCAGATCCTGTAGAGACCACATCATCCACGGTTCTATACTGTTG
ACCCAATGCGTCTCCCTTGTCATCTAAACCCACACCGGGTGTCATAATCAACCAATCGTAACCTTCATCT
CTTCCACCCATGTCTCTTTGAGCAATAAAGCCGATAACAAAATCTTTGTCGCTCTTCGCAATGTCAACAG
TACCCTTAGTATATTCTCCAGTAGATAGGGAGCCCTTGCATGACAATTCTGCTAACATCAAAAGGCCTCT
AGGTTCCTTTGTTACTTCTTCTGCCGCCTGCTTCAAACCGCTAACAATACCTGGGCCCACCACACCGTGT
GCATTCGTAATGTCTGCCCATTCTGCTATTCTGTATACACCCGCAGAGTACTGCAATTTGACTGTATTAC
CAATGTCAGCAAATTTTCTGTCTTCGAAGAGTAAAAAATTGTACTTGGCGGATAATGCCTTTAGCGGCTT
AACTGTGCCCTCCATGGAAAAATCAGTCAAGATATCCACATGTGTTTTTAGTAAACAAATTTTGGGACCT
AATGCTTCAACTAACTCCAGTAATTCCTTGGTGGTACGAACATCCAATGAAGCACACAAGTTTGTTTGCT
TTTCGTGCATGATATTAAATAGCTTGGCAGCAACAGGACTAGGATGAGTAGCAGCACGTTCCTTATATGT
AGCTTTCGACATGATTTATCTTCGTTTCCTGCATGTTTTTGTTCTGTGCAGTTGGGTTAAGAATACTGGG
CAATTTCATGTTTCTTCAACACTACATATGCGTATATATACCAATCTAAGTCTGTGCTCCTTCCTTCGTT
CTTCCTTCTGTTCGGAGATTACCGAATCAAAAAAATTTCAAGGAAACCGAAATCAAAAAAAAGAATAAAA
AAAAAATGATGAATTGAAAAGCTAATTCTTGAAGACGAAAGGGCCTCGTGATACGCCTATTTTTATAGGT
TAATGTCATGATAATAATGGTTTCTTAGACGTCAGGTGGCACTTTTCGGGGAAATGTGCGCGGAACCCCT
ATTTGTTTATTTTTCTAAATACATTCAAATATGTATCCGCTCATGAGACAATAACCCTGATAAATGCTTC
AATAATATTGAAAAAGGAAGAGTATGAGTATTCAACATTTCCGTGTCGCCCTTATTCCCTTTTTTGCGGC
ATTTTGCCTTCCTGTTTTTGCTCACCCAGAAACGCTGGTGAAAGTAAAAGATGCTGAAGATCAGTTGGGT
GCACGAGTGGGTTACATCGAACTGGATCTCAACAGCGGTAAGATCCTTGAGAGTTTTCGCCCCGAAGAAC
GTTTTCCAATGATGAGCACTTTTAAAGTTCTGCTATGTGGCGCGGTATTATCCCGTATTGACGCCGGGCA
AGAGCAACTCGGTCGCCGCATACACTATTCTCAGAATGACTTGGTTGAGTACTCACCAGTCACAGAAAAG
CATCTTACGGATGGCATGACAGTAAGAGAATTATGCAGTGCTGCCATAACCATGAGTGATAACACTGCGG
CCAACTTACTTCTGACAACGATCGGAGGACCGAAGGAGCTAACCGCTTTTTTGCACAACATGGGGGATCA
TGTAACTCGCCTTGATCGTTGGGAACCGGAGCTGAATGAAGCCATACCAAACGACGAGCGTGACACCACG
ATGCCTGTAGCAATGGCAACAACGTTGCGCAAACTATTAACTGGCGAACTACTTACTCTAGCTTCCCGGC
AACAATTAATAGACTGGATGGAGGCGGATAAAGTTGCAGGACCACTTCTGCGCTCGGCCCTTCCGGCTGG
CTGGTTTATTGCTGATAAATCTGGAGCCGGTGAGCGTGGGTCTCGCGGTATCATTGCAGCACTGGGGCCA
GATGGTAAGCCCTCCCGTATCGTAGTTATCTACACGACGGGGAGTCAGGCAACTATGGATGAACGAAATA
GACAGATCGCTGAGATAGGTGCCTCACTGATTAAGCATTGGTAACTGTCAGACCAAGTTTACTCATATAT
ACTTTAGATTGATTTAAAACTTCATTTTTAATTTAAAAGGATCTAGGTGAAGATCCTTTTTGATAATCTC
ATGACCAAAATCCCTTAACGTGAGTTTTCGTTCCACTGAGCGTCAGACCCCGTAGAAAAGATCAAAGGAT
CTTCTTGAGATCCTTTTTTTCTGCGCGTAATCTGCTGCTTGCAAACAAAAAAACCACCGCTACCAGCGGT
GGTTTGTTTGCCGGATCAAGAGCTACCAACTCTTTTTCCGAAGGTAACTGGCTTCAGCAGAGCGCAGATA
CCAAATACTGTTCTTCTAGTGTAGCCGTAGTTAGGCCACCACTTCAAGAACTCTGTAGCACCGCCTACAT
ACCTCGCTCTGCTAATCCTGTTACCAGTGGCTGCTGCCAGTGGCGATAAGTCGTGTCTTACCGGGTTGGA
CTCAAGACGATAGTTACCGGATAAGGCGCAGCGGTCGGGCTGAACGGGGGGTTCGTGCACACAGCCCAGC
TTGGAGCGAACGACCTACACCGAACTGAGATACCTACAGCGTGAGCTATGAGAAAGCGCCACGCTTCCCG
AAGGGAGAAAGGCGGACAGGTATCCGGTAAGCGGCAGGGTCGGAACAGGAGAGCGCACGAGGGAGCTTCC
AGGGGGAAACGCCTGGTATCTTTATAGTCCTGTCGGGTTTCGCCACCTCTGACTTGAGCGTCGATTTTTG
TGATGCTCGTCAGGGGGGCGGAGCCTATGGAAAAACGCCAGCAACGCGGCCTTTTTACGGTTCCTGGCCT
TTTGCTGGCCTTTTGCTCACATGTTCTTTCCTGCGTTATCCCCTGATTCTGTGGATAACCGTATTACCGC
CTTTGAGTGAGCTGATACCGCTCGCCGCAGCCGAACGACCGAGCGCAGCGAGTCAGTGAGCGAGGAAGCG
GAAGAGCGCCCAATACGCAAACCGCCTCTCCCCGCGCGTTGGCCGATTCATTAATGCAGCTGGCACGACA
GGTTTCCCGACTGGAAAGCGGGCAGTGAGCGCAACGCAATTAATGTGAGTTAGCTCACTCATTAGGCACC
CCAGGCTTTACACTTTATGCTTCCGGCTCGTATGTTGTGTGGAATTGTGAGCGGATAACAATTTCACACA
GGAAACAGCTATGACCATGATTACGCCAAGCTTACCGCATCAGGAAATTGTAAGCGTTAATATTTTGTTA
AAATTCGCGTTAAATTTTTGTTAAATCAGCTCATTTTTTAACCAATAGGCCGAAATCGGCAAAATCCCTT
ATAAATCAAAAGAATAGACCGAGATAGGGT
[37 nt withheld, positions 10951-10987]
AAAGAACGTGGACTCCAACGTCAAAGG
[49 nt withheld, positions 11015-11063]
T
[91 nt withheld, positions 11065-11155]
G
[124 nt withheld, positions 11157-11280]
CCATTCGC
