Features (pLannotate 1.2.2; 25 found; start..end, strand, type, name):
   2139..2852    -  CDS            W1C: W1C is a basic (constitutively fluorescent) cyan fluorescent protein published in 1998, derived from Aequorea victoria.
   2869..2893    -  protein_bind   attB1: mutant version of attB; recombination site for the Gateway® BP reaction BP Clonase™
   3130..3213    -  CDS            YG007_YEAST: Protein predicted: Swiss-Prot protein existence level 4. From Saccharomyces cerevisiae (strain ATCC 204508 / S288c) (Baker's yeast).
   3436..3690    +  CDS            BRP1 (fragment): BRP1_YEAST - Protein predicted: Swiss-Prot protein existence level 4. From Saccharomyces cerevisiae (strain ATCC 204508 / S288c) (Baker's yeast).
   3701..4129    +  rep_origin     f1 ori (sequence partly withheld): f1 bacteriophage origin of replication; arrow indicates direction of (+) strand synthesis
   4208..4230    -  protein_bind   lac operator (fragment): The lac repressor binds to the lac operator to inhibit transcription in E. coli. This inhibition can be relieved by adding lactose or isopropyl-β-D-thiogalactopyranoside (IPTG). lac repressor encoded by lacI
   4234..4264    -  promoter       lac promoter: promoter for the E. coli lac operon
   4279..4300    -  protein_bind   CAP binding site: CAP binding activates transcription in the presence of cAMP. E. coli catabolite activator protein
   4313..4405    -  CDS            lacI (fragment): lac repressor; lacI; The lac repressor binds to the lac operator to inhibit transcription in E. coli. This inhibition can be relieved by adding lactose or isopropyl-β-D-thiogalactopyranoside (IPTG).
   4588..5176    -  rep_origin     ori: high-copy-number ColE1/pMB1/pBR322/pUC origin of replication
   5347..6207    -  CDS            AmpR: β-lactamase; bla; confers resistance to ampicillin, carbenicillin, and related antibiotics
   6208..6312    -  promoter       AmpR promoter: bla
   6423..6638    +  promoter       URA3 promoter: S. cerevisiae URA3
   6639..7442    +  CDS            URA3: orotidine-5'-phosphate decarboxylase, required for uracil biosynthesis; S. cerevisiae URA3; yeast auxotrophic marker, counterselectable with 5-fluoroorotic acid (5-FOA)
   7553..8899    +  rep_origin     2μ ori: yeast 2μ plasmid origin of replication
   9053..9136    -  CDS            RAF1 (fragment): RAF_YEAST - Experimental evidence at transcript level: Swiss-Prot protein existence level 2. Antagonizes transcriptional repression of recombinase FLP by REP1-REP2. May play a role in plasmid partitioning. From Saccharomyces cerevisiae (strain ATCC 204508 / S288c) (Baker's yeast).
   9141..9192    +  misc_feature   bom (fragment): basis of mobility region from pBR322
   9198..9355    -  CDS            lacZα (fragment): LacZα fragment of β-galactosidase; lacZ fragment
   9363..9550    -  terminator     ADH1 terminator: S. cerevisiae ADH1; transcription terminator for the S. cerevisiae alcohol dehydrogenase 1 (ADH1) gene
   9554..9697    -  CDS            ADH1 (fragment): ADH1_YEAST - Also known as ADC1. Experimental evidence at protein level: Swiss-Prot protein existence level 1. This isozyme preferentially catalyzes the conversion of primary unbranched alcohols to their corresponding aldehydes. Also shows activity toward secondary alcohols. From Saccharomyces cerevisiae (strain ATCC 204508 / S288c) (Baker's yeast).
   9698..9716    +  promoter       T7 promoter: promoter for bacteriophage T7 RNA polymerase
   9725..9751    -  misc_feature   MCS (fragment): pBluescript multiple cloning site
   9779..9803    +  protein_bind   attB2: mutant version of attB; recombination site for the Gateway® BP reaction BP Clonase™
   9815..11242   -  CDS            tdTomato: tdTomato is a basic (constitutively fluorescent) orange fluorescent protein published in 2004, derived from Discosoma sp.. It is reported to be a somewhat slowly-maturing tandem dimer with low acid sensitivity.
  11255..2168    -  CDS            RAPGEF3 (fragment) (across the origin): RPGF3_HUMAN - Also known as CGEF1, EPAC, EPAC1. Experimental evidence at protein level: Swiss-Prot protein existence level 1. Guanine nucleotide exchange factor (GEF) for RAP1A and RAP2A small GTPases that is activated by binding cAMP. Through simultaneous binding of PDE3B to RAPGEF3 and PIK3R6 is assembled in a signaling complex in which it activates the PI3K gamma complex and which is involved in angiogenesis. Plays a role in the modulation of the cAMP- induced dynamic control of endothelial barrier function through a pathway that is independent on Rho-mediated signaling. Required for the ac
>Addgene plasmid #191449 | Epac-SH225 | addgene full sequence | sequence record 376587 | Addgene NGS Result
CGCTGGTTGTCAATGACCTTCAGCTGCTGGACATAAGCCCAGGTGCTGGCTGGACTCCGGGTGCTCAGGG
ACTGCTCCGAGCATGTGGAAATCCTCGCCACCTGGCTGTCCTCGTGGAGGTGGGAAACTCGGCTTCTGAG
TGGTGAGAGAGGCACAGGGTTGTGGCTTCGGCAGTGGTGCAGCATCCGCGCGGCTCTGGCCATCATTCTC
ATCTTCTCAAAGTTGATGAGATTCTCCACTAGTGTGTGGTTTCCCTCATGAATGGCGGCCATGTCTTTGA
GAAGAAGGGGCATGAAGGGGATGACAGGAGGGGAGAGCTTGGCGAGGGCCAGTCGGTATACCCGGTGGTT
CCATGAGGGATCCAGCAGCCTCTCGAGGGCGGAGTACAGCTTCCGGACTTTGTGGGGCAGCCGCTCCCAG
GTGTGGGCTAGGCGGCTGATGGCCGAGTTGCTGAGGCCAAACATGACGGCAAAGAAGGAATTGAGATTCT
TCTGCTCCTTGAGGTGGGCCGCCAGCTTAATGAACTTCCTGAGCAGCTGGGCCCGGGGGCCGGGCACGGG
GCAGAGACACAGCTCGGTGGCCACCCAGTACTGCAGCTCATTGAAGCGGCGCATGAAGCGCTCCAGGTTG
GCGGTGGTGACATCCCGCAGATGCTGGGGGCCCAGCACATAGTGGATCAGCTCCACCTGGTGGATACTGT
TGAAGAGGCTCCAGTCGTGGTCCGTCAGCTGGCCTGCCAGGTCCTTGGCACTCACCAGGTCCAGCCCCTC
AGCAGAGCCCACAGTGGGCCCCAGCTGGTCAGGGTGTGGGATCAGCTCATGCGCTTCCTGTGGGTTGACA
ACAAAGAGACGCTCATTGAGCCCCAGAGATGTGGCCACACCACGGGCATCTGGCTGCAGGCCAATGGCAT
CACCTGCAGAATTGACCTTCACCAGCACCTGCCCCTTGGTCCAGCCATCCTCCTGGGCCAACGCTGCCAT
CACCTCTCTCACGGAGGCTGTCACAGGCAGCTGCAGGGTCAACACTGAGTGGTCTGGCCGGCAGATGTCA
TAGGGGACTTTATCCCCAACTTGGATGGCACAGCTGCTGCCAGGAAGGGGCTCGTCCTGGTTGGGGAGCC
AAACAGGCAAGTTCCGGGCCTTCATCTGAGGAGATGCATTCCCACAGCCATTCTCCAACCTGTGGCATCG
CCGCCTCTCTGGCCACTGCTCCCTCAGCAGGTTGCTGAGTCGGGTGTCCCTGCCCACCAGGTCTGAGAGT
TTCTGGAGGAAGCTGGTGGCCACAGGGTCAGTGTGGAGCATGGAGCCATACAGGGCCACCCACTGGCTGA
CCAGCCGCAAGATCTGCTGCCTCTTGTTGCAGACGTAGGTGCTGCGCTCCTGCTCGCTGCCACCCGCAGG
CTCCACATGGAAGTGGTGCAGAAGGGCAGCGCAGAGTTGGGCGCTGGGCATGAAGACCCTGTGGGTCAGG
AGGAAGTCGCTGAGGAATGTCTCTGTTGGGTCATGAGCACTGGAATCTGGTCCCATGGCCTCCAACAGAA
GCTCTAGGATCTTCTCTGGGGTGCCAGACATCACTGTATACCGGTTCCTGCCTGGGGTTGGGGGTCGGGA
AGGGCCGGCGCCCTGAGAGGCTCTCTCCAGCACCAGCACCACTTTGCCATGTTCTTCCAGCCGCATGGTC
TTTGCCTCCACATCCTTGATGATACGGTTGAAGTCCTGCTTGTCCACACGCAGGAAATGACAGTTGTCTT
CTCGCAGGATGATGGTGGCTGCCCGGGGTGCATCATTCACCAGAGCCAGCTGTCCAAAATCATCTCCCTC
ATGCAGGGTGGTCACCAGCCCCTTGCCATGGGTCACCACGTTGACAGATCCCTTCCAGATAATGTACCAC
GAAGTGCCCTTGTCCCCCTGGCTGAACAACACGGTCCCTGCCTTGCTGTGTGGTTCAAAGAGCAGAACAG
CCGCTAATTCTCGCTTCACCGAGTTGGAGAGGTGGGCCACAGCCTTGATGTGCAGCAGCTCCTCAAAGAT
GAGGTCCAGCTCTTCATCCGTGCGCTGACCTGGGGGCTTTCGAAGTGCCACAGTGAGCAGGGCGTCAGGC
CCCCGCTGGGAGAGCAGGGCCACAGCTTCGGCCAACTCCTCCTCCATCTCATGAGTTCCCACGGGCTGAT
ATCGGGCGGCGGTCACGAACTCCAGCAGGACCATGTGATCGCGCTTCTCGTTGGGGTCTTTGCTCAGCTT
GGACTGGGTGCTCAGGTAGTGGTTGTCGGGCAGCAGCACGGGGCCGTCGCCGATGGGGGTGTTCTGCTGG
TAGTGGTCGGCGAGCTGCACGCCGCCGTCCTCGATGTTGTGGCGGATCTTGAAGTTGGCCTTGATGCCGT
TCTTCTGCTTGTCGGCGGTGATATAGACGTTGTCGCTAAAGTAGTTGTACTCCAGCTTGTGCCCCAGGAT
GTTGCCGTCCTCCTTGAAGTCGATGCCCTTCAGCTCGATGCGGTTCACCAGGGTGTCGCCCTCGAACTTC
ACCTCGGCGCGGGTCTTGTAGTTGCCGTCGTCCTTGAAGAAGATGGTGCGCTCCTGGACGTAGCCTTCGG
GCATGGCGGACTTGAAGAAGTCGTGCTGCTTCATGTGGTCGGGGTAGCGGGCGAAGCACTGCACGCCCCA
GGACAGGGTGGTCACGAGGGTGGGCCAGGGCACGGGCAGCTTGCCGGTGGTGCAGATGAACTTCAGGGTC
AGCTTGCCGTAGGTGGCATCGCCCTCGCCCTCGCCGGACACGCTGAACTTGTGGCCGTTTACGTCGCCGT
CCAGCTCGACCAGGATGGGCACCACCCCGGTGAACAGCTCCTCGCCCTTGCTCACCATTGCGGCTAGCAG
CCTGCTTTTTTGTACAAACTTGTGATGGCCGCGAATTCACTAGTCGAGGCTGGGGTATATTTTTTTTCTT
TCTTTTGAATGTGTGTATAAAAGAGAGAAAAAATGGTTATTTTCCAATTAATTAATTATTAACGATTGTT
AAAGAAAAAATTTATCAACGAGGTTGATAGAAAAAAAAAGTTTTTGTAGATATAGAAGAAAAAAAGATTT
TCACTATTGGTGTTATAGGAAAGAAAGAGAAAAAATTTAAGAGAAATTAGATGTTAGACGATAATGATAG
GACATTTGAAAATAATACAATATTTGGCCTTTTTATATAATCGAAACTAATGGAGGGGAGCATAAGCGGT
ACCCACCATCGACCACGTTTCGTCACCGGTCATAATTGGAATAAACAAAACAAACAAACGAACTAAAGAG
TGTGAGAGTAACAATTTCCACAGAGGTAAAAAAAAAAAAAAGGAAAACAGAAACAAAAAAAGCTCATAGT
TCTACTATAGCTTCTTCAGACTTTCTGTGAACGAGGGAAAAAGACAACAAAAAAGCAATGGATAAACGGT
CTCGATCGAGGCCTGGAAGTGCCGCATTAGGAAATACAGATGCAATGCGCGCGAGTTTACGAAATTCTCG
CAGGAGTTTCTCCGGCCATGTGCGGCTGGTTCTACGTCTCGTGTATGGGTTTATTTCTGCGGTAATTATC
GCCGGATCTCCGCTTCGAGACCGGGTTTGTTTTCAAATTACCGGAAAAGGTCAGGCAAAACAGAGTGATG
TATGGGTGATCCCAGCAATGCCTGTTTATGTTTCTCCGTTTCAGGAAGCTTGGCGAATGG
[124 nt withheld, positions 3701-3824]
C
[91 nt withheld, positions 3826-3916]
A
[49 nt withheld, positions 3918-3966]
CCTTTGACGTTGGAGTCCACGTTCTTT
[37 nt withheld, positions 3994-4030]
ACCCTATCTCGGTCTATTCTTTTGATTTATAAGGGATTTTGCCGATTTCGGCCTATTGGTTAAAAAATGA
GCTGATTTAACAAAAATTTAACGCGAATTTTAACAAAATATTAACGCTTACAATTTCCTGATGCGGTAAG
CTTGGCGTAATCATGGTCATAGCTGTTTCCTGTGTGAAATTGTTATCCGCTCACAATTCCACACAACATA
CGAGCCGGAAGCATAAAGTGTAAAGCCTGGGGTGCCTAATGAGTGAGCTAACTCACATTAATTGCGTTGC
GCTCACTGCCCGCTTTCCAGTCGGGAAACCTGTCGTGCCAGCTGCATTAATGAATCGGCCAACGCGCGGG
GAGAGGCGGTTTGCGTATTGGGCGCTCTTCCGCTTCCTCGCTCACTGACTCGCTGCGCTCGGTCGTTCGG
CTGCGGCGAGCGGTATCAGCTCACTCAAAGGCGGTAATACGGTTATCCACAGAATCAGGGGATAACGCAG
GAAAGAACATGTGAGCAAAAGGCCAGCAAAAGGCCAGGAACCGTAAAAAGGCCGCGTTGCTGGCGTTTTT
CCATAGGCTCCGCCCCCCTGACGAGCATCACAAAAATCGACGCTCAAGTCAGAGGTGGCGAAACCCGACA
GGACTATAAAGATACCAGGCGTTTCCCCCTGGAAGCTCCCTCGTGCGCTCTCCTGTTCCGACCCTGCCGC
TTACCGGATACCTGTCCGCCTTTCTCCCTTCGGGAAGCGTGGCGCTTTCTCATAGCTCACGCTGTAGGTA
TCTCAGTTCGGTGTAGGTCGTTCGCTCCAAGCTGGGCTGTGTGCACGAACCCCCCGTTCAGCCCGACCGC
TGCGCCTTATCCGGTAACTATCGTCTTGAGTCCAACCCGGTAAGACACGACTTATCGCCACTGGCAGCAG
CCACTGGTAACAGGATTAGCAGAGCGAGGTATGTAGGCGGTGCTACAGAGTTCTTGAAGTGGTGGCCTAA
CTACGGCTACACTAGAAGAACAGTATTTGGTATCTGCGCTCTGCTGAAGCCAGTTACCTTCGGAAAAAGA
GTTGGTAGCTCTTGATCCGGCAAACAAACCACCGCTGGTAGCGGTGGTTTTTTTGTTTGCAAGCAGCAGA
TTACGCGCAGAAAAAAAGGATCTCAAGAAGATCCTTTGATCTTTTCTACGGGGTCTGACGCTCAGTGGAA
CGAAAACTCACGTTAAGGGATTTTGGTCATGAGATTATCAAAAAGGATCTTCACCTAGATCCTTTTAAAT
TAAAAATGAAGTTTTAAATCAATCTAAAGTATATATGAGTAAACTTGGTCTGACAGTTACCAATGCTTAA
TCAGTGAGGCACCTATCTCAGCGATCTGTCTATTTCGTTCATCCATAGTTGCCTGACTCCCCGTCGTGTA
GATAACTACGATACGGGAGGGCTTACCATCTGGCCCCAGTGCTGCAATGATACCGCGAGACCCACGCTCA
CCGGCTCCAGATTTATCAGCAATAAACCAGCCAGCCGGAAGGGCCGAGCGCAGAAGTGGTCCTGCAACTT
TATCCGCCTCCATCCAGTCTATTAATTGTTGCCGGGAAGCTAGAGTAAGTAGTTCGCCAGTTAATAGTTT
GCGCAACGTTGTTGCCATTGCTACAGGCATCGTGGTGTCACGCTCGTCGTTTGGTATGGCTTCATTCAGC
TCCGGTTCCCAACGATCAAGGCGAGTTACATGATCCCCCATGTTGTGCAAAAAAGCGGTTAGCTCCTTCG
GTCCTCCGATCGTTGTCAGAAGTAAGTTGGCCGCAGTGTTATCACTCATGGTTATGGCAGCACTGCATAA
TTCTCTTACTGTCATGCCATCCGTAAGATGCTTTTCTGTGACTGGTGAGTACTCAACCAAGTCATTCTGA
GAATAGTGTATGCGGCGACCGAGTTGCTCTTGCCCGGCGTCAATACGGGATAATACCGCGCCACATAGCA
GAACTTTAAAAGTGCTCATCATTGGAAAACGTTCTTCGGGGCGAAAACTCTCAAGGATCTTACCGCTGTT
GAGATCCAGTTCGATGTAACCCACTCGTGCACCCAACTGATCTTCAGCATCTTTTACTTTCACCAGCGTT
TCTGGGTGAGCAAAAACAGGAAGGCAAAATGCCGCAAAAAAGGGAATAAGGGCGACACGGAAATGTTGAA
TACTCATACTCTTCCTTTTTCAATATTATTGAAGCATTTATCAGGGTTATTGTCTCATGAGCGGATACAT
ATTTGAATGTATTTAGAAAAATAAACAAATAGGGGTTCCGCGCACATTTCCCCGAAAAGTGCCACCTGAC
GTCTAAGAAACCATTATTATCATGACATTAACCTATAAAAATAGGCGTATCACGAGGCCCTTTCGTCTTC
AAGAATTAGCTTTTCAATTCATCATTTTTTTTTTATTCTTTTTTTTGATTTCGGTTTCCTTGAAATTTTT
TTGATTCGGTAATCTCCGAACAGAAGGAAGAACGAAGGAAGGAGCACAGACTTAGATTGGTATATATACG
CATATGTAGTGTTGAAGAAACATGAAATTGCCCAGTATTCTTAACCCAACTGCACAGAACAAAAACATGC
AGGAAACGAAGATAAATCATGTCGAAAGCTACATATAAGGAACGTGCTGCTACTCATCCTAGTCCTGTTG
CTGCCAAGCTATTTAATATCATGCACGAAAAGCAAACAAACTTGTGTGCTTCATTGGATGTTCGTACCAC
CAAGGAATTACTGGAGTTAGTTGAAGCATTAGGTCCCAAAATTTGTTTACTAAAAACACATGTGGATATC
TTGACTGATTTTTCCATGGAGGGCACAGTTAAGCCGCTAAAGGCATTATCCGCCAAGTACAATTTTTTAC
TCTTCGAAGACAGAAAATTTGCTGACATTGGTAATACAGTCAAATTGCAGTACTCTGCGGGTGTATACAG
AATAGCAGAATGGGCAGACATTACGAATGCACACGGTGTGGTGGGCCCAGGTATTGTTAGCGGTTTGAAG
CAGGCGGCAGAAGAAGTAACAAAGGAACCTAGAGGCCTTTTGATGTTAGCAGAATTGTCATGCAAGGGCT
CCCTATCTACTGGAGAATATACTAAGGGTACTGTTGACATTGCGAAGAGCGACAAAGATTTTGTTATCGG
CTTTATTGCTCAAAGAGACATGGGTGGAAGAGATGAAGGTTACGATTGGTTGATTATGACACCCGGTGTG
GGTTTAGATGACAAGGGAGACGCATTGGGTCAACAGTATAGAACCGTGGATGATGTGGTCTCTACAGGAT
CTGACATTATTATTGTTGGAAGAGGACTATTTGCAAAGGGAAGGGATGCTAAGGTAGAGGGTGAACGTTA
CAGAAAAGCAGGCTGGGAAGCATATTTGAGAAGATGCGGCCAGCAAAACTAAAAAACTGTATTATAAGTA
AATGCATGTATACTAAACTCACAAATTAGAGCTTCAATTTAATTATATCAGTTATTACCCAATTCTCATG
TTTGACAGCTTATCATCGGATCGATCCAATATCAAAGGAAATGATAGCATTGAAGGATGAGACTAATCCA
ATTGAGGAGTGGCAGCATATAGAACAGCTAAAGGGTAGTGCTGAAGGAAGCATACGATACCCCGCATGGA
ATGGGATAATATCACAGGAGGTACTAGACTACCTTTCATCCTACATAAATAGACGCATATAAGTACGCAT
TTAAGCATAAACACGCACTATGCCGTTCTTCTCATGTATATATATATACAGGCAACACGCAGATATAGGT
GCGACGTGAACAGTGAGCTGTATGTGCGCAGCTCGCGTTGCATTTTCGGAAGCGCTCGTTTTCGGAAACG
CTTTGAAGTTCCTATTCCGAAGTTCCTATTCTCTAGCTAGAAAGTATAGGAACTTCAGAGCGCTTTTGAA
AACCAAAAGCGCTCTGAAGACGCACTTTCAAAAAACCAAAAACGCACCGGACTGTAACGAGCTACTAAAA
TATTGCGAATACCGCTTCCACAAACATTGCTCAAAAGTATCTCTTTGCTATATATCTCTGTGCTATATCC
CTATATAACCTACCCATCCACCTTTCGCTCCTTGAACTTGCATCTAAACTCGACCTCTACATTTTTTATG
TTTATCTCTAGTATTACTCTTTAGACAAAAAAATTGTAGTAAGAACTATTCATAGAGTGAATCGAAAACA
ATACGAAAATGTAAACATTTCCTATACGTAGTATATAGAGACAAAATAGAAGAAACCGTTCATAATTTTC
TGACCAATGAAGAATCATCAACGCTATCACTTTCTGTTCACAAAGTATGCGCAATCCACATCGGTATAGA
ATATAATCGGGGATGCCTTTATCTTGAAAAAATGCACCCGCAGCTTCGCTAGTAATCAGTAAACGCGGGA
AGTGGAGTCAGGCTTTTTTTATGGAAGAGAAAATAGACACCAAAGTAGCCTTCTTCTAACCTTAACGGAC
CTACAGTGCAAAAAGTTATCAAGAGACTGCATTATAGAGCGCACAAAGGAGAAAAAAAGTAATCTAAGAT
GCTTTGTTAGAAAAATAGCGCTCTCGGGATGCATTTTTGTAGAACAAAAAAGAAGTATAGATTCTTTGTT
GGTAAAATAGCGCTCTCGCGTTGCATTTCTGTTCTGTAAAAATGCAGCTCAGATTCTTTGTTTGAAAAAT
TAGCGCTCTCGCGTTGCATTTTTGTTTTACAAAAATGAAGCACAGATTCTTCGTTGGTAAAATAGCGCTT
TCGCGTTGCATTTCTGTTCTGTAAAAATGCAGCTCAGATTCTTTGTTTGAAAAATTAGCGCTCTCGCGTT
GCATTTTTGTTCTACAAAATGAAGCACAGATGCTTCGTTAACAAAGATATGCTATTGAAGTGCAAGATGG
AAACGCAGAAAATGAACCGGGGATGCGACGTGCAAGATTACCTATGCAATAGATGCAATAGTTTCTCCAG
GAACCGAAATACATACATTGTCTTCCGTAAAGCGCTAGACTATATATTATTATACAGGTTCAAATATACT
ATCTGTTTCAGGGAAAACTCCCAGGTTCGGATGTTCAAAATTCAATGATGGGTAACAAGTACGATCCGAT
TATGCGGTGTGAAATACCGCACAGATGCGTAAGGAGAAAATACCGCATCAGGCGCCATTCGCCATTCAGG
CTGCGCAACTGTTGGGAAGGGCGATCGGTGCGGGCCTCTTCGCTATTACGCCAGCTGGCGAAAGGGGGAT
GTGCTGCAAGGCGATTAAGTTGGGTAACGCCAGGGTTTTCCCAGTCACGACGTTGTAAAACGACGGCCAG
TGAATTGGCATGCCGGTAGAGGTGTGGTCAATAAGAGCGACCTCATGCTATACCTGAGAAAGCAACCTGA
CCTACAGGAAAGAGTTACTCAAGAATAAGAATTTTCGTTTTAAAACCTAAGAGTCACTTTAAAATTTGTA
TACACTTATTTTTTTTATAACTTATTTAATAATAAAAATCATAAATCATAAGAAATTCGCTTATTTAGAA
GTGTCAACAACGTATCTACCAACGATTTGACCCTTTTCCATCTTTTCGTAAATTTCTGGCAAGGTAGACA
AGCCGACAACCTTGATTGGAGACTTGACCAAACCTCTGGCGAAGAAGTCCAAAGCTGGATCCGCGCGTAA
TACGACTCACTATAGGGCGAATTGGGTACCGGGCCCCCCCTCGAGGTCGACCTGCAGCGGCCATCATGAA
TTAACTACACCACTTTGTACAAGAAAGCTGGGTGCGGCCGCTTACTTGTACAGCTCGTCCATGCCGTACA
GGAACAGGTGGTGGCGGCCCTCGGAGCGCTCGTACTGTTCCACGATGGTGTAGTCCTCGTTGTGGGAGGT
GATGTCCAGCTTGGTGTCCACGTAGTAGTAGCCGGGCAGTTGCACGGGCTTCTTGGCCATGTAGATGGTC
TTGAACTCCACCAGGTAGTGGCCGCCGTCCTTCAGCTTCAGGGCCTGGTGGATCTCGCCCTTCAGCACGC
CGTCGCGGGGGTACAGGCGCTCGGTGGAGGCCTCCCAGCCCATGGTCTTCTTCTGCATTACGGGGCCGTC
GGGGGGGAAGTTGGTGCCGCGCATCTTCACCTTGTAGATCAGCGTGCCGTCCTGCAGGGAGGAGTCCTGG
GTCACGGTCACCAGACCGCCGTCCTCGAAGTTCATCACGCGCTCCCACTTGAAGCCCTCGGGGAAGGACA
GCTTCTTGTAATCGGGGATGTCGGCGGGGTGCTTCACGTACGCCTTGGAGCCGTACATGAACTGGGGGGA
CAGGATGTCCCAGGCGAAGGGCAGGGGGCCGCCCTTGGTCACCTTCAGCTTGGCGGTCTGGGTGCCCTCG
TAGGGGCGGCCCTCGCCCTCGCCCTCGATCTCGAACTCGTGGCCGTTCATGGAGCCCTCCATGCGCACCT
TGAAGCGCATGAACTCTTTGATGACGGCCATGTTGTTGTCCTCGGAGGAGGCGGTGCCGGAGCTGCCGCT
GCCGGTGCTGCCGGTGCCATGCCCCAGGAACAGGTGGTGGCGGCCCTCGGAGCGCTCGTACTGTTCCACG
ATGGTGTAGTCCTCGTTGTGGGAGGTGATGTCCAGCTTGGTGTCCACGTAGTAGTAGCCGGGCAGTTGCA
CGGGCTTCTTGGCCATGTAGATGGTCTTGAACTCCACCAGGTAGTGGCCGCCGTCCTTCAGCTTCAGGGC
CTGGTGGATCTCGCCCTTCAGCACGCCGTCGCGGGGGTACAGGCGCTCGGTGGAGGCCTCCCAGCCCATG
GTCTTCTTCTGCATTACGGGGCCGTCGGGGGGGAAGTTGGTGCCGCGCATCTTCACCTTGTAGATCAGCG
TGCCGTCCTGCAGGGAGGAGTCCTGGGTCACGGTCACCAGACCGCCGTCCTCGAAGTTCATCACGCGCTC
CCACTTGAAGCCCTCGGGGAAGGACAGCTTCTTGTAATCGGGGATGTCGGCGGGGTGCTTCACGTACGCC
TTGGAGCCGTACATGAACTGGGGGGACAGGATGTCCCAGGCGAAGGGCAGGGGGCCGCCCTTGGTCACCT
TCAGCTTGGCGGTCTGGGTGCCCTCGTAGGGGCGGCCCTCGCCCTCGCCCTCGATCTCGAACTCGTGGCC
GTTCATGGAGCCCTCCATGCGCACCTTGAAGCGCATGAACTCTTTGATGACCTCCTCGCCCTTGCTCACC
ATGAGCTCGCTTGCTGGCTCCAGCTCTCGGGAGAGGCGGGAGAGTTCC
