>Addgene plasmid #191449 | Epac-SH225 | depositor partial sequence | sequence record 371065 | Epac-SH226
ATGGTGAGCAAGGGCGAGGAGCTGTTCACCGGGGTGGTGCCCATCCTGGTCGAGCTGGACGGCGACGTAA
ACGGCCACAAGTTCAGCGTGTCCGGCGAGGGCGAGGGCGATGCCACCTACGGCAAGCTGACCCTGAAGTT
CATCTGCACCACCGGCAAGCTGCCCGTGCCCTGGCCCACCCTCGTGACCACCCTGTCCTGGGGCGTGCAG
TGCTTCGCCCGCTACCCCGACCACATGAAGCAGCACGACTTCTTCAAGTCCGCCATGCCCGAAGGCTACG
TCCAGGAGCGCACCATCTTCTTCAAGGACGACGGCAACTACAAGACCCGCGCCGAGGTGAAGTTCGAGGG
CGACACCCTGGTGAACCGCATCGAGCTGAAGGGCATCGACTTCAAGGAGGACGGCAACATCCTGGGGCAC
AAGCTGGAGTACAACTACTTTAGCGACAACGTCTATATCACCGCCGACAAGCAGAAGAACGGCATCAAGG
CCAACTTCAAGATCCGCCACAACATCGAGGACGGCGGCGTGCAGCTCGCCGACCACTACCAGCAGAACAC
CCCCATCGGCGACGGCCCCGTGCTGCTGCCCGACAACCACTACCTGAGCACCCAGTCCAAGCTGAGCAAA
GACCCCAACGAGAAGCGCGATCACATGGTCCTGCTGGAGTTCGTGACCGCCGCCCGATATCAGCCCGTGG
GAACTCATGAGATGGAGGAGGAGTTGGCCGAAGCTGTGGCCCTGCTCTCCCAGCGGGGGCCTGACGCCCT
GCTCACTGTGGCACTTCGAAAGCCCCCAGGTCAGCGCACGGATGAAGAGCTGGACCTCATCTTTGAGGAG
CTGCTGCACATCAAGGCTGTGGCCCACCTCTCCAACTCGGTGAAGCGAGAATTAGCGGCTGTTCTGCTCT
TTGAACCACACAGCAAGGCAGGGACCGTGTTGTTCAGCCAGGGGGACAAGGGCACTTCGTGGTACATTAT
CTGGAAGGGATCTGTCAACGTGGTGACCCATGGCAAGGGGCTGGTGACCACCCTGCATGAGGGAGATGAT
TTTGGACAGCTGGCTCTGGTGAATGATGCACCCCGGGCAGCCACCATCATCCTGCGAGAAGACAACTGTC
ATTTCCTGCGTGTGGACAAGCAGGACTTCAACCGTATCATCAAGGATGTGGAGGCAAAGACCATGCGGCT
GGAAGAACATGGCAAAGTGGTGCTGGTGCTGGAGAGAGCCTCTCAGGGCGCCGGCCCTTCCCGACCCCCA
ACCCCAGGCAGGAACCGGTATACAGTGATGTCTGGCACCCCAGAGAAGATCCTAGAGCTTCTGTTGGAGG
CCATGGGACCAGATTCCAGTGCTCATGACCCAACAGAGACATTCCTCAGCGACTTCCTCCTGACCCACAG
GGTCTTCATGCCCAGCGCCCAACTCTGCGCTGCCCTTCTGCACCACTTCCATGTGGAGCCTGCGGGTGGC
AGCGAGCAGGAGCGCAGCACCTACGTCTGCAACAAGAGGCAGCAGATCTTGCGGCTGGTCAGCCAGTGGG
TGGCCCTGTATGGCTCCATGCTCCACACTGACCCTGTGGCCACCAGCTTCCTCCAGAAACTCTCAGACCT
GGTGGGCAGGGACACCCGACTCAGCAACCTGCTGAGGGAGCAGTGGCCAGAGAGGCGGCGATGCCACAGG
TTGGAGAATGGCTGTGGGAATGCATCTCCTCAGATGAAGGCCCGGAACTTGCCTGTTTGGCTCCCCAACC
AGGACGAGCCCCTTCCTGGCAGCAGCTGTGCCATCCAAGTTGGGGATAAAGTCCCCTATGACATCTGCCG
GCCAGACCACTCAGTGTTGACCCTGCAGCTGCCTGTGACAGCCTCCGTGAGAGAGGTGATGGCAGCGTTG
GCCCAGGAGGATGGCTGGACCAAGGGGCAGGTGCTGGTGAAGGTCAATTCTGCAGGTGATGCCATTGGCC
TGCAGCCAGATGCCCGTGGTGTGGCCACATCTCTGGGGCTCAATGAGCGTCTCTTTGTTGTCAACCCACA
GGAAGCGCATGAGCTGATCCCACACCCTGACCAGCTGGGGCCCACTGTGGGCTCTGCTGAGGGGCTGGAC
CTGGTGAGTGCCAAGGACCTGGCAGGCCAGCTGACGGACCACGACTGGAGCCTCTTCAACAGTATCCACC
AGGTGGAGCTGATCCACTATGTGCTGGGCCCCCAGCATCTGCGGGATGTCACCACCGCCAACCTGGAGCG
CTTCATGCGCCGCTTCAATGAGCTGCAGTACTGGGTGGCCACCGAGCTGTGTCTCTGCCCCGTGCCCGGC
CCCCGGGCCCAGCTGCTCAGGAAGTTCATTAAGCTGGCGGCCCACCTCAAGGAGCAGAAGAATCTCAATT
CCTTCTTTGCCGTCATGTTTGGCCTCAGCAACTCGGCCATCAGCCGCCTAGCCCACACCTGGGAGCGGCT
GCCCCACAAAGTCCGGAAGCTGTACTCCGCCCTCGAGAGGCTGCTGGATCCCTCATGGAACCACCGGGTA
TACCGACTGGCCCTCGCCAAGCTCTCCCCTCCTGTCATCCCCTTCATGCCCCTTCTTCTCAAAGACATGG
CCGCCATTCATGAGGGAAACCACACACTAGTGGAGAATCTCATCAACTTTGAGAAGATGAGAATGATGGC
CAGAGCCGCGCGGATGCTGCACCACTGCCGAAGCCACAACCCTGTGCCTCTCTCACCACTCAGAAGCCGA
GTTTCCCACCTCCACGAGGACAGCCAGGTGGCGAGGATTTCCACATGCTCGGAGCAGTCCCTGAGCACCC
GGAGTCCAGCCAGCACCTGGGCTTATGTCCAGCAGCTGAAGGTCATTGACAACCAGCGGGAACTCTCCCG
CCTCTCCCGAGAGCTGGAGCCAGCAAGCGAGCTCATGGTGAGCAAGGGCGAGGAGGTCATCAAAGAGTTC
ATGCGCTTCAAGGTGCGCATGGAGGGCTCCATGAACGGCCACGAGTTCGAGATCGAGGGCGAGGGCGAGG
GCCGCCCCTACGAGGGCACCCAGACCGCCAAGCTGAAGGTGACCAAGGGCGGCCCCCTGCCCTTCGCCTG
GGACATCCTGTCCCCCCAGTTCATGTACGGCTCCAAGGCGTACGTGAAGCACCCCGCCGACATCCCCGAT
TACAAGAAGCTGTCCTTCCCCGAGGGCTTCAAGTGGGAGCGCGTGATGAACTTCGAGGACGGCGGTCTGG
TGACCGTGACCCAGGACTCCTCCCTGCAGGACGGCACGCTGATCTACAAGGTGAAGATGCGCGGCACCAA
CTTCCCCCCCGACGGCCCCGTAATGCAGAAGAAGACCATGGGCTGGGAGGCCTCCACCGAGCGCCTGTAC
CCCCGCGACGGCGTGCTGAAGGGCGAGATCCACCAGGCCCTGAAGCTGAAGGACGGCGGCCACTACCTGG
TGGAGTTCAAGACCATCTACATGGCCAAGAAGCCCGTGCAACTGCCCGGCTACTACTACGTGGACACCAA
GCTGGACATCACCTCCCACAACGAGGACTACACCATCGTGGAACAGTACGAGCGCTCCGAGGGCCGCCAC
CACCTGTTCCTGGGGCATGGCACCGGCAGCACCGGCAGCGGCAGCTCCGGCACCGCCTCCTCCGAGGACA
ACAACATGGCCGTCATCAAAGAGTTCATGCGCTTCAAGGTGCGCATGGAGGGCTCCATGAACGGCCACGA
GTTCGAGATCGAGGGCGAGGGCGAGGGCCGCCCCTACGAGGGCACCCAGACCGCCAAGCTGAAGGTGACC
AAGGGCGGCCCCCTGCCCTTCGCCTGGGACATCCTGTCCCCCCAGTTCATGTACGGCTCCAAGGCGTACG
TGAAGCACCCCGCCGACATCCCCGATTACAAGAAGCTGTCCTTCCCCGAGGGCTTCAAGTGGGAGCGCGT
GATGAACTTCGAGGACGGCGGTCTGGTGACCGTGACCCAGGACTCCTCCCTGCAGGACGGCACGCTGATC
TACAAGGTGAAGATGCGCGGCACCAACTTCCCCCCCGACGGCCCCGTAATGCAGAAGAAGACCATGGGCT
GGGAGGCCTCCACCGAGCGCCTGTACCCCCGCGACGGCGTGCTGAAGGGCGAGATCCACCAGGCCCTGAA
GCTGAAGGACGGCGGCCACTACCTGGTGGAGTTCAAGACCATCTACATGGCCAAGAAGCCCGTGCAACTG
CCCGGCTACTACTACGTGGACACCAAGCTGGACATCACCTCCCACAACGAGGACTACACCATCGTGGAAC
AGTACGAGCGCTCCGAGGGCCGCCACCACCTGTTCCTGTACGGCATGGACGAGCTGTACAAGTAA
